Addgene plasmid #244914: pAAV.SynFLEX.(cyto).cpSFGFP.mRuby3
Purpose: cpSFGFP control with non-responsive mRuby3
Depositing lab: Tim Brown & HHMI-JRC Tool Translation Team. Depositing organization: HHMI, Janelia Research Campus. Publication: iATPSnFR2: A high-dynamic-range fluorescent sensor for monitoring intracellular ATP. Marvin JS, Kokotos AC, Kumar M, Pulido C, Tkachuk AN, Yao JS, Brown TA, Ryan TA. Proc Natl Acad Sci U S A. 2024 May 21;121(21):e2314604121. doi: 10.1073/pnas.2314604121. Epub 2024 May 15. PubMed 38748581.
Backbone
  Vector backbone: pAAV
  Vector type: AAV
Growth in bacteria
  Bacterial resistance: Ampicillin, 100 μg/mL
  Growth temperature: 30°C
  Growth strain: NEB Stable
  Copy number: Low Copy
Gene/Insert
  Gene/Insert name: cpSFGFP.mRuby3
  Species: M. musculus (mouse)
  Cloning method: Restriction Enzyme; 5′ cloning site Unknown (unknown if destroyed)
Terms and licenses: Academic/Nonprofit Terms; Industry Terms: Not Available to Industry
How to cite: pAAV.SynFLEX.(cyto).cpSFGFP.mRuby3 was a gift from Tim Brown & HHMI-JRC Tool Translation Team (Addgene plasmid # 244914 ; http://n2t.net/addgene:244914 ; RRID:Addgene_244914)
