[The description below was written by a language model from this plasmid's Addgene catalogue record and pLannotate feature annotations shown in this document.]
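Description:
pAAV.SynFLEX.(cyto).cpSFGFP.mRuby3 is an AAV transfer plasmid built on a pAAV backbone for Cre-dependent, neuron-specific expression of a two-colour fluorescent control protein. It is maintained in E. coli through a ColE1/pUC-type origin and selected with ampicillin via the β-lactamase gene. An f1 origin is also present. The catalogue lists it as low copy and grown in a recombination-deficient strain, which is common practice for preserving the repeat-rich AAV2 inverted terminal repeats. These ITRs flank the expression cassette and define the segment that is packaged into recombinant AAV particles.

The cassette reads on the minus strand of the sequence record. A human synapsin I promoter (annotated as a fragment) is followed by a chimeric intron, the floxed payload, a WPRE that enhances transcript stability and expression, and an SV40 polyadenylation signal. The payload is circularly permuted superfolder GFP (called as cEGFP by the annotation tool) joined to mRuby3. It lies on the opposite strand from the promoter and is bracketed by pairs of loxP and lox2272 sites in opposing orientation. This is a FLEX/DIO arrangement: Cre recombinase inverts the coding sequence into the sense orientation and then excises sites to lock it there, so expression occurs only in Cre-positive neurons. A very short match to the PDGFRβ transmembrane domain sits between the two fluorescent proteins. It is probably just linker sequence, since the name indicates cytosolic localisation.

According to the record, the construct is a cpSFGFP control with a non-responsive mRuby3 reference. It accompanies the iATPSnFR2 ATP sensor series and presumably helps distinguish genuine ATP-dependent signals from changes unrelated to ligand binding. The insert species is listed as mouse, although the annotated fluorescent proteins derive from jellyfish and sea anemone.
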