Features (pLannotate 1.2.2; 20 found; start..end, strand, type, name):
     69..497     +  rep_origin     f1 ori (sequence partly withheld): f1 bacteriophage origin of replication; arrow indicates direction of (+) strand synthesis
    550..654     +  promoter       AmpR promoter: bla
    655..1515    +  CDS            AmpR: β-lactamase; bla; confers resistance to ampicillin, carbenicillin, and related antibiotics
   1686..2274    +  rep_origin     ori: high-copy-number ColE1/pMB1/pBR322/pUC origin of replication
   2457..2513    +  CDS            lacI (fragment): lac repressor; lacI; The lac repressor binds to the lac operator to inhibit transcription in E. coli. This inhibition can be relieved by adding lactose or isopropyl-β-D-thiogalactopyranoside (IPTG).
   2507..2640    -  repeat_region  AAV2 ITR: inverted terminal repeat of adeno-associated virus serotype 2 inverted
   2711..2779    +  CDS            large T antigen (fragment): large T antigen from SV40 (simian virus 40)
   2802..2923    +  polyA_signal   SV40 poly(A) signal: SV40 polyadenylation signal
   3001..3589    -  misc_feature   WPRE: woodchuck hepatitis virus posttranscriptional regulatory element
   3661..3694    -  protein_bind   loxP: Cre-mediated recombination occurs in the 8-bp core sequence (GCATACAT). Cre recombinase
   3765..3798    -  protein_bind   lox2272: Cre-mediated recombination occurs in the 8-bp core sequence (GGATACTT). lox2272 sites are compatible with each other, but incompatible with loxP or loxN sites (Lee and Saito, 1988). Cre recombinase
   3838..4566    +  CDS            cEGFP: cEGFP is a basic (constitutively fluorescent) green fluorescent protein published in 2008, derived from Aequorea victoria.
   4597..4620    +  CDS            PDGFRβ TM domain (fragment): transmembrane domain from platelet derived growth factor receptor beta
   4624..5334    +  CDS            mRuby3: mRuby3 is a basic (constitutively fluorescent) red fluorescent protein published in 2016, derived from Entacmaea quadricolor. It has low acid sensitivity.
   5350..5383    +  protein_bind   loxP: Cre-mediated recombination occurs in the 8-bp core sequence (GCATACAT). Cre recombinase
   5446..5479    +  protein_bind   lox2272: Cre-mediated recombination occurs in the 8-bp core sequence (GGATACTT). lox2272 sites are compatible with each other, but incompatible with loxP or loxN sites (Lee and Saito, 1988). Cre recombinase
   5492..5624    -  intron         chimeric intron: chimera between introns from human β-globin and immunoglobulin heavy chain genes
   5717..6114    -  promoter       hSyn promoter (fragment): human synapsin I promoter; confers neuron-specific expression (Kügler et al., 2003)
   6217..6349    +  repeat_region  AAV2 ITR (fragment): inverted terminal repeat of adeno-associated virus serotype 2 inverted
   6344..64      +  CDS            lacZα (fragment) (across the origin): LacZα fragment of β-galactosidase; lacZ fragment
>Addgene plasmid #244914 | pAAV.SynFLEX.(cyto).cpSFGFP.mRuby3 | addgene full sequence | sequence record 488659 | Addgene NGS Result
GCGTAATAGCGAAGAGGCCCGCACCGATCGCCCTTCCCAACAGTTGCGCAGCCTGAATGGCGAATGGG
[124 nt withheld, positions 69-192]
C
[91 nt withheld, positions 194-284]
A
[49 nt withheld, positions 286-334]
CCTTTGACGTTGGAGTCCACGTTCTTT
[37 nt withheld, positions 362-398]
ACCCTATCTCGGTCTATTCTTTTGATTTATAAGGGATTTTGCCGATTTCGGCCTATTGGTTAAAAAATGA
GCTGATTTAACAAAAATTTAACGCGAATTTTAACAAAATATTAACGCTTACAATTTAGGTGGCACTTTTC
GGGGAAATGTGCGCGGAACCCCTATTTGTTTATTTTTCTAAATACATTCAAATATGTATCCGCTCATGAG
ACAATAACCCTGATAAATGCTTCAATAATATTGAAAAAGGAAGAGTATGAGTATTCAACATTTCCGTGTC
GCCCTTATTCCCTTTTTTGCGGCATTTTGCCTTCCTGTTTTTGCTCACCCAGAAACGCTGGTGAAAGTAA
AAGATGCTGAAGATCAGTTGGGTGCACGAGTGGGTTACATCGAACTGGATCTCAACAGCGGTAAGATCCT
TGAGAGTTTTCGCCCCGAAGAACGTTTTCCAATGATGAGCACTTTTAAAGTTCTGCTATGTGGCGCGGTA
TTATCCCGTATTGACGCCGGGCAAGAGCAACTCGGTCGCCGCATACACTATTCTCAGAATGACTTGGTTG
AGTACTCACCAGTCACAGAAAAGCATCTTACGGATGGCATGACAGTAAGAGAATTATGCAGTGCTGCCAT
AACCATGAGTGATAACACTGCGGCCAACTTACTTCTGACAACGATCGGAGGACCGAAGGAGCTAACCGCT
TTTTTGCACAACATGGGGGATCATGTAACTCGCCTTGATCGTTGGGAACCGGAGCTGAATGAAGCCATAC
CAAACGACGAGCGTGACACCACGATGCCTGTAGCAATGGCAACAACGTTGCGCAAACTATTAACTGGCGA
ACTACTTACTCTAGCTTCCCGGCAACAATTAATAGACTGGATGGAGGCGGATAAAGTTGCAGGACCACTT
CTGCGCTCGGCCCTTCCGGCTGGCTGGTTTATTGCTGATAAATCTGGAGCCGGTGAGCGTGGGTCTCGCG
GTATCATTGCAGCACTGGGGCCAGATGGTAAGCCCTCCCGTATCGTAGTTATCTACACGACGGGGAGTCA
GGCAACTATGGATGAACGAAATAGACAGATCGCTGAGATAGGTGCCTCACTGATTAAGCATTGGTAACTG
TCAGACCAAGTTTACTCATATATACTTTAGATTGATTTAAAACTTCATTTTTAATTTAAAAGGATCTAGG
TGAAGATCCTTTTTGATAATCTCATGACCAAAATCCCTTAACGTGAGTTTTCGTTCCACTGAGCGTCAGA
CCCCGTAGAAAAGATCAAAGGATCTTCTTGAGATCCTTTTTTTCTGCGCGTAATCTGCTGCTTGCAAACA
AAAAAACCACCGCTACCAGCGGTGGTTTGTTTGCCGGATCAAGAGCTACCAACTCTTTTTCCGAAGGTAA
CTGGCTTCAGCAGAGCGCAGATACCAAATACTGTTCTTCTAGTGTAGCCGTAGTTAGGCCACCACTTCAA
GAACTCTGTAGCACCGCCTACATACCTCGCTCTGCTAATCCTGTTACCAGTGGCTGCTGCCAGTGGCGAT
AAGTCGTGTCTTACCGGGTTGGACTCAAGACGATAGTTACCGGATAAGGCGCAGCGGTCGGGCTGAACGG
GGGGTTCGTGCACACAGCCCAGCTTGGAGCGAACGACCTACACCGAACTGAGATACCTACAGCGTGAGCT
ATGAGAAAGCGCCACGCTTCCCGAAGGGAGAAAGGCGGACAGGTATCCGGTAAGCGGCAGGGTCGGAACA
GGAGAGCGCACGAGGGAGCTTCCAGGGGGAAACGCCTGGTATCTTTATAGTCCTGTCGGGTTTCGCCACC
TCTGACTTGAGCGTCGATTTTTGTGATGCTCGTCAGGGGGGCGGAGCCTATGGAAAAACGCCAGCAACGC
GGCCTTTTTACGGTTCCTGGCCTTTTGCTGGCCTTTTGCTCACATGTTCTTTCCTGCGTTATCCCCTGAT
TCTGTGGATAACCGTATTACCGCCTTTGAGTGAGCTGATACCGCTCGCCGCAGCCGAACGACCGAGCGCA
GCGAGTCAGTGAGCGAGGAAGCGGAAGAGCGCCCAATACGCAAACCGCCTCTCCCCGCGCGTTGGCCGAT
TCATTAATGCAGCTGCGCGCTCGCTCGCTCACTGAGGCCGCCCGGGCAAAGCCCGGGCGTCGGGCGACCT
TTGGTCGCCCGGCCTCAGTGAGCGAGCGAGCGCGCAGAGAGGGAGTGGCCAACTCCATCACTAGGGGTTC
CTTGTAGTTAATGATTAACCCGCCATGCTACTTATCTACGTAGCCATGCTCTAGGAAGATCCTTATCGAT
TTTACCACATTTGTAGAGGTTTTACTTGCTTTAAAAAACCTCCCACATCTCCCCCTGAACCTGAAACATA
AAATGAATGCAATTGTTGTTGTTAACTTGTTTATTGCAGCTTATAATGGTTACAAATAAAGCAATAGCAT
CACAAATTTCACAAATAAAGCATTTTTTTCACTGCATTCTAGTTGTGGTTTGTCCAAACTCATCAATGTA
TCTTATCATGTCTGCTCGAAGCGGCCGCCCGGGTCGACTCTAGATGCATGCTCGAGCGGCCGCCCGGGTC
GACGGTATCGATGCGGGGAGGCGGCCCAAAGGGAGATCCGACTCGTCTGAGGGCGAAGGCGAAGACGCGG
AAGAGGCCGCAGAGCCGGCAGCAGGCCGCGGGAAGGAAGGTCCGCTGGATTGAGGGCCGAAGGGACGTAG
CAGAAGGACGTCCCGCGCAGAATCCAGGTGGCAACACAGGCGAGCAGCCAAGGAAAGGACGATGATTTCC
CCGACAACACCACGGAATTGTCAGTGCCCAACAGCCGAGCCCCTGTCCAGCAGCGGGCAAGGCAGGCGGC
GATGAGTTCCGCCGTGGCAATAGGGAGGGGGAAAGCGAAAGTCCCGGAAAGGAGCTGACAGGTGGTGGCA
ATGCCCCAACCAGTGGGGGTTGCGTCAGCAAACACAGTGCACACCACGCCACGTTGCCTGACAACGGGCC
ACAACTCCTCATAAAGAGACAGCAACCAGGATTTATACAAGGAGGAGAAAATGAAAGCCATACGGGAAGC
AATAGCATGATACAAAGGCATTAAAGCAGCGTATCCACATAGCGTAAAAGGAGCAACATAGTTAAGAATA
CCAGTCAATCTTTCACAAATTTTGTAATCCAGAGGTTGATTATCGATAAGCTTCTCGAGTGGATCATCTG
CAGAATTCGCCCTTTTCAGTGTTTCGAACCTCTTCGAGGGACATAACTTCGTATAATGTATGCTATACGA
AGTTATGGGTCGATGGTGAGATCTGGACTAGAGGGTCGATGGTGATGCTTGGATCAAAATAGGAAGAATC
CCAATGATAACTTCGTATAAAGTATCCTATACGAAGTTATACTAGTGGTACCACCGGTGATATCGCCACC
ATGGGCAGATCTAGCCACAACGTCTATATCATGGCCGACAAGCAGAAGAACGGCATCAAGGCGAACTTCA
AGATCCGCCACAACGTGGAGGACGGCAGCGTGCAGCTCGCCGACCACTACCAGCAGAACACCCCCATCGG
CGACGGCCCCGTGCTGCTGCCCGACAACCACTACCTGAGCACCCAGTCCGTGCTGAGCAAAGACCCCAAC
GAGAAGCGCGATCACATGGTCCTGCTGGAGTTCGTGACCGCCGCCGGGATCACTCTCGGCATGGACGAGC
TGTACAAGGGCGGTACCGGAGGGAGCATGAGCAAGGGCGAGGAGCTGTTCACCGGGGTGGTGCCCATCCT
GGTCGAGCTGGACGGCGACGTAAACGGCCACAAGTTCAGCGTGCGCGGCGAGGGCGAGGGCGATGCCACC
AACGGCAAGCTGACCCTGAAGTTCATCTGCACCACCGGCAAGCTGCCCGTGCCCTGGCCCACCCTCGTGA
CCACCCTGACCTACGGCGTGCAGTGCTTCAGCCGCTACCCCGACCACATGAAGCAGCACGACTTCTTCAA
GTCCGCCATGCCCGAAGGCTACGTCCAGGAGCGCACCATCAGCTTCAAGGACGACGGCACCTACAAGACC
CGCGCCGAGGTGAAGTTCGAGGGCGACACCCTGGTGAACCGCATCGAGCTGAAGGGCATCGACTTCAAGG
AGGACGGCAACATCCTGGGGCATAAGCTGGAGTACAACTTTAACCTGCAGTCTACCGGCTCCGGAAATGC
TGTGGGCCAGGACACGCAGGAGCGTATGGTGTCTAAGGGCGAAGAGCTGATCAAGGAAAATATGCGTATG
AAGGTGGTCATGGAAGGTTCGGTCAACGGCCACCAATTCAAATGCACAGGTGAAGGAGAAGGCAGGCCGT
ACGAGGGGGTGCAAACCATGAGGATCAAAGTCATCGAGGGAGGACCCCTGCCATTTGCCTTTGACATTCT
TGCCACGTCGTTCATGTATGGCAGCCGTACTTTTATCAAGTACCCGGCAGACATTCCTGATTTCTTTAAA
CAGTCCTTTCCTGAGGGTTTTACTTGGGAAAGAGTTACGAGATACGAAGATGGTGGAGTCGTCACCGTCA
CGCAGGACACCAGCCTTGAGGATGGCGAACTCGTTTACAACGTCAAAGTCAGAGGGGTAAACTTTCCCTC
CAATGGTCCCGTGATGCAGAAGAAGACCAAGGGTTGGGAGCCTAATACAGAGATGATGTATCCAGCAGAT
GGTGGTCTGAGGGGATACACTGATATTGCACTGAAAGTTGATGGTGGTGGCCATCTGCATTGCAATTTCG
TAACAACTTACAGGTCAAAAAAGACCGTCGGGAACATCAAGATGCCCGGTGTCCATGCCGTTGATCACCG
CCTGGAAAGGATAGAGGAAAGTGACAATGAAACGTACGTAGTACAACGCGAAGTCGCAGTTGCCAAGTAC
TCCAATCTTGGTGGTGGTATGGATGAACTTTATAAGTAAGCTAGCACTAGTATAACTTCGTATAGCATAC
ATTATACGAAGTTATGTGTCGATGGTGATGCTTGGCAATTCGGGTCGATGGTGAAGCATTGGTCTTCCTA
TTTTGATATAACTTCGTATAGGATACTTTATACGAAGTTATGGGGATCATCACCTGTGGAGAGAAAGGCA
AAGTGGATGTCAGTAAGACCAATAGGTGCCTATCAGAAACGCAAGAGTCTTCTCTGTCTCGACAAGCCCA
GTTTCTATTGGTCTCCTTAAACCTGTCTTGTAACCTTGATACTTACCTGATCCAACGGCTGCGACTTGGG
GCAGGGGGTCCTAGGGGTGGTCTGGCCAGGAGCCGCGGGGGCGGACTGCGCGGTGCCCAGGAGCACAGCT
GCGCTCTCAGGCACGACACGACTCCTCCGCTGCCCACCGCAGACTGAGGCAGCGCTGAGTCGCCGGCGCC
GCAGCGCAGATGGTCGCGCCCGTGCCCCCCTATCTCGCGCCTCGCGTGGTGCGGTCCGGCTGGGCCGGCG
GCGGCGCGGACGCGACCAAGGTGGCCGGGAAGGGGAGTTTGCGGGGGACCGGCGAGTGACGTCAGCGCGC
CTTCAGTGCTGAGGCGGCGGTGGCGCGCGCCGCCAGGCGGGGGCGAAGGCACTGTCCGCGGTGCTGAAGC
TGGCAGTGCGCACGCGCCTCGCCGCATCCTGTTTCCCCTCCCCCTCTCTGATAGGGGATGCGCAATTTGG
GGAATGGGGGTTGGGTGCTTGTCCAGTGGGTCGGGGTCGGTCGTCAATTTAAATACTGAAAAGGGCGAAT
TCCAGCACACTGGAGCTCGGATCTTCCTAGAGCATGGCTACGTAGATAAGTAGCATGGCGGGTTAATCAT
TAACTACAAGGAACCCCTAGTGATGGAGTTGGCCACTCCCTCTCTGCGCGCTCGCTCGCTCACTGAGGCC
GGGCGACCAAAGGTCGCCCGACGCCCGGGCTTTGCCCGGGCGGCCTCAGTGAGCGAGCGAGCGCGCAGCT
G
